>Addgene plasmid #175417 | pCDNA4TO-3XFLAG Halo R124A/K125A nsp1 | addgene full sequence | sequence record 345029 | Addgene NGS Result
GACATTGATTATTGACTAGTTATTAATAGTAATCAATTACGGGGTCATTAGTTCATAGCCCATATATGGA
GTTCCGCGTTACATAACTTACGGTAAATGGCCCGCCTGGCTGACCGCCCAACGACCCCCGCCCATTGACG
TCAATAATGACGTATGTTCCCATAGTAACGCCAATAGGGACTTTCCATTGACGTCAATGGGTGGAGTATT
TACGGTAAACTGCCCACTTGGCAGTACATCAAGTGTATCATATGCCAAGTACGCCCCCTATTGACGTCAA
TGACGGTAAATGGCCCGCCTGGCATTATGCCCAGTACATGACCTTATGGGACTTTCCTACTTGGCAGTAC
ATCTACGTATTAGTCATCGCTATTACCATGGTGATGCGGTTTTGGCAGTACATCAATGGGCGTGGATAGC
GGTTTGACTCACGGGGATTTCCAAGTCTCCACCCCATTGACGTCAATGGGAGTTTGTTTTGGCACCAAAA
TCAACGGGACTTTCCAAAATGTCGTAACAACTCCGCCCCATTGACGCAAATGGGCGGTAGGCGTGTACGG
TGGGAGGTCTATATAAGCAGAGCTCTCCCTATCAGTGATAGAGATCTCCCTATCAGTGATAGAGATCGTC
GACGAGCTCGTTTAGTGAACCGTCAGATCGCCTGGAGACGCCATCCACGCTGTTTTGACCTCCATAGAAG
ACACCGGGACCGATCCAGCCTCCGGACTCTAGCGTTTAAACTTAAGCTTACCAATGATGGACTACAAGGA
CCACGACGGCGACTACAAGGACCACGACATCGACTACAAGGACGACGACGACAAGGGGGCGGCCGCAGAA
ATCGGTACTGGCTTTCCATTCGACCCCCATTATGTGGAAGTCCTGGGCGAGCGCATGCACTACGTCGATG
TTGGTCCGCGCGATGGCACCCCTGTGCTGTTCCTGCACGGTAACCCGACCTCCTCCTACGTGTGGCGCAA
CATCATCCCGCATGTTGCACCGACCCATCGCTGCATTGCTCCAGACCTGATCGGTATGGGCAAATCCGAC
AAACCAGACCTGGGTTATTTCTTCGACGACCACGTCCGCTTCATGGATGCCTTCATCGAAGCCCTGGGTC
TGGAAGAGGTCGTCCTGGTCATTCACGACTGGGGCTCCGCTCTGGGTTTCCACTGGGCCAAGCGCAATCC
AGAGCGCGTCAAAGGTATTGCATTTATGGAGTTCATCCGCCCTATCCCGACCTGGGACGAATGGCCAGAA
TTTGCCCGCGAGACCTTCCAGGCCTTCCGCACCACCGACGTCGGCCGCAAGCTGATCATCGATCAGAACG
TTTTTATCGAGGGTACGCTGCCGATGGGTGTCGTCCGCCCGCTGACTGAAGTCGAGATGGACCATTACCG
CGAGCCGTTCCTGAATCCTGTTGACCGCGAGCCACTGTGGCGCTTCCCAAACGAGCTGCCAATCGCCGGT
GAGCCAGCGAACATCGTCGCGCTGGTCGAAGAATACATGGACTGGCTGCACCAGTCCCCTGTCCCGAAGC
TGCTGTTCTGGGGCACCCCAGGCGTTCTGATCCCACCGGCCGAAGCCGCTCGCCTGGCCAAAAGCCTGCC
TAACTGCAAGGCTGTGGACATCGGCCCGGGTCTGAATCTGCTGCAAGAAGACAACCCGGACCTGATCGGC
AGCGAGATCGCGCGCTGGCTGTCGACGCTCGAGATTTCCGGCGAGCCAACCACTGAGGATCTGTACTTTC
AGAGCGCGGCCGAGAGCCTTGTCCCTGGTTTCAACGAGAAAACACACGTCCAACTCAGTTTGCCTGTTTT
ACAGGTTCGCGACGTGCTCGTACGTGGCTTTGGAGACTCCGTGGAGGAGGTCTTATCAGAGGCACGTCAA
CATCTTAAAGATGGCACTTGTGGCTTAGTAGAAGTTGAAAAAGGCGTTTTGCCTCAACTTGAACAGCCCT
ATGTGTTCATCAAACGTTCGGATGCTCGAACTGCACCTCATGGTCATGTTATGGTTGAGCTGGTAGCAGA
ACTCGAAGGCATTCAGTACGGTCGTAGTGGTGAGACACTTGGTGTCCTTGTCCCTCATGTGGGCGAAATA
CCAGTGGCTTACCGCAAGGTTCTTCTTGCTGCGAACGGTAATAAAGGAGCTGGTGGCCATAGTTACGGCG
CCGATCTAAAGTCATTTGACTTAGGCGACGAGCTTGGCACTGATCCTTATGAAGATTTTCAAGAAAACTG
GAACACTAAACATAGCAGTGGTGTTACCCGTGAACTCATGCGTGAGCTTAACGGAGGGTAGGGCCGCTCG
AGTCTAGAGGGCCCGTTTAAACCCGCTGATCAGCCTCGACTGTGCCTTCTAGTTGCCAGCCATCTGTTGT
TTGCCCCTCCCCCGTGCCTTCCTTGACCCTGGAAGGTGCCACTCCCACTGTCCTTTCCTAATAAAATGAG
GAAATTGCATCGCATTGTCTGAGTAGGTGTCATTCTATTCTGGGGGGTGGGGTGGGGCAGGACAGCAAGG
GGGAGGATTGGGAAGACAATAGCAGGCATGCTGGGGATGCGGTGGGCTCTATGGCTTCTGAGGCGGAAAG
AACCAGCTGGGGCTCTAGGGGGTATCCCC
[124 nt withheld, positions 2620-2743]
C
[91 nt withheld, positions 2745-2835]
A
[49 nt withheld, positions 2837-2885]
CCTTTGACGTTGGAGTCCACGTTCTTT
[37 nt withheld, positions 2913-2949]
ACCCTATCTCGGTCTATTCTTTTGATTTATAAGGGATTTTGCCGATTTCGGCCTATTGGTTAAAAAATGA
GCTGATTTAACAAAAATTTAACGCGAATTAATTCTGTGGAATGTGTGTCAGTTAGGGTGTGGAAAGTCCC
CAGGCTCCCCAGCAGGCAGAAGTATGCAAAGCATGCATCTCAATTAGTCAGCAACCAGGTGTGGAAAGTC
CCCAGGCTCCCCAGCAGGCAGAAGTATGCAAAGCATGCATCTCAATTAGTCAGCAACCATAGTCCCGCCC
CTAACTCCGCCCATCCCGCCCCTAACTCCGCCCAGTTCCGCCCATTCTCCGCCCCATGGCTGACTAATTT
TTTTTATTTATGCAGAGGCCGAGGCCGCCTCTGCCTCTGAGCTATTCCAGAAGTAGTGAGGAGGCTTTTT
TGGAGGCCTAGGCTTTTGCAAAAAGCTCCCGGGAGCTTGTATATCCATTTTCGGATCTGATCAGCACGTG
TTGACAATTAATCATCGGCATAGTATATCGGCATAGTATAATACGACAAGGTGAGGAACTAAACCATGGC
CAAGTTGACCAGTGCCGTTCCGGTGCTCACCGCGCGCGACGTCGCCGGAGCGGTCGAGTTCTGGACCGAC
CGGCTCGGGTTCTCCCGGGACTTCGTGGAGGACGACTTCGCCGGTGTGGTCCGGGACGACGTGACCCTGT
TCATCAGCGCGGTCCAGGACCAGGTGGTGCCGGACAACACCCTGGCCTGGGTGTGGGTGCGCGGCCTGGA
CGAGCTGTACGCCGAGTGGTCGGAGGTCGTGTCCACGAACTTCCGGGACGCCTCCGGGCCGGCCATGACC
GAGATCGGCGAGCAGCCGTGGGGGCGGGAGTTCGCCCTGCGCGACCCGGCCGGCAACTGCGTGCACTTCG
TGGCCGAGGAGCAGGACTGACACGTGCTACGAGATTTCGATTCCACCGCCGCCTTCTATGAAAGGTTGGG
CTTCGGAATCGTTTTCCGGGACGCCGGCTGGATGATCCTCCAGCGCGGGGATCTCATGCTGGAGTTCTTC
GCCCACCCCAACTTGTTTATTGCAGCTTATAATGGTTACAAATAAAGCAATAGCATCACAAATTTCACAA
ATAAAGCATTTTTTTCACTGCATTCTAGTTGTGGTTTGTCCAAACTCATCAATGTATCTTATCATGTCTG
TATACCGTCGACCTCTAGCTAGAGCTTGGCGTAATCATGGTCATAGCTGTTTCCTGTGTGAAATTGTTAT
CCGCTCACAATTCCACACAACATACGAGCCGGAAGCATAAAGTGTAAAGCCTGGGGTGCCTAATGAGTGA
GCTAACTCACATTAATTGCGTTGCGCTCACTGCCCGCTTTCCAGTCGGGAAACCTGTCGTGCCAGCTGCA
TTAATGAATCGGCCAACGCGCGGGGAGAGGCGGTTTGCGTATTGGGCGCTCTTCCGCTTCCTCGCTCACT
GACTCGCTGCGCTCGGTCGTTCGGCTGCGGCGAGCGGTATCAGCTCACTCAAAGGCGGTAATACGGTTAT
CCACAGAATCAGGGGATAACGCAGGAAAGAACATGTGAGCAAAAGGCCAGCAAAAGGCCAGGAACCGTAA
AAAGGCCGCGTTGCTGGCGTTTTTCCATAGGCTCCGCCCCCCTGACGAGCATCACAAAAATCGACGCTCA
AGTCAGAGGTGGCGAAACCCGACAGGACTATAAAGATACCAGGCGTTTCCCCCTGGAAGCTCCCTCGTGC
GCTCTCCTGTTCCGACCCTGCCGCTTACCGGATACCTGTCCGCCTTTCTCCCTTCGGGAAGCGTGGCGCT
TTCTCATAGCTCACGCTGTAGGTATCTCAGTTCGGTGTAGGTCGTTCGCTCCAAGCTGGGCTGTGTGCAC
GAACCCCCCGTTCAGCCCGACCGCTGCGCCTTATCCGGTAACTATCGTCTTGAGTCCAACCCGGTAAGAC
ACGACTTATCGCCACTGGCAGCAGCCACTGGTAACAGGATTAGCAGAGCGAGGTATGTAGGCGGTGCTAC
AGAGTTCTTGAAGTGGTGGCCTAACTACGGCTACACTAGAAGAACAGTATTTGGTATCTGCGCTCTGCTG
AAGCCAGTTACCTTCGGAAAAAGAGTTGGTAGCTCTTGATCCGGCAAACAAACCACCGCTGGTAGCGGTG
GTTTTTTTGTTTGCAAGCAGCAGATTACGCGCAGAAAAAAAGGATCTCAAGAAGATCCTTTGATCTTTTC
TACGGGGTCTGACGCTCAGTGGAACGAAAACTCACGTTAAGGGATTTTGGTCATGAGATTATCAAAAAGG
ATCTTCACCTAGATCCTTTTAAATTAAAAATGAAGTTTTAAATCAATCTAAAGTATATATGAGTAAACTT
GGTCTGACAGTTACCAATGCTTAATCAGTGAGGCACCTATCTCAGCGATCTGTCTATTTCGTTCATCCAT
AGTTGCCTGACTCCCCGTCGTGTAGATAACTACGATACGGGAGGGCTTACCATCTGGCCCCAGTGCTGCA
ATGATACCGCGAGACCCACGCTCACCGGCTCCAGATTTATCAGCAATAAACCAGCCAGCCGGAAGGGCCG
AGCGCAGAAGTGGTCCTGCAACTTTATCCGCCTCCATCCAGTCTATTAATTGTTGCCGGGAAGCTAGAGT
AAGTAGTTCGCCAGTTAATAGTTTGCGCAACGTTGTTGCCATTGCTACAGGCATCGTGGTGTCACGCTCG
TCGTTTGGTATGGCTTCATTCAGCTCCGGTTCCCAACGATCAAGGCGAGTTACATGATCCCCCATGTTGT
GCAAAAAAGCGGTTAGCTCCTTCGGTCCTCCGATCGTTGTCAGAAGTAAGTTGGCCGCAGTGTTATCACT
CATGGTTATGGCAGCACTGCATAATTCTCTTACTGTCATGCCATCCGTAAGATGCTTTTCTGTGACTGGT
GAGTACTCAACCAAGTCATTCTGAGAATAGTGTATGCGGCGACCGAGTTGCTCTTGCCCGGCGTCAATAC
GGGATAATACCGCGCCACATAGCAGAACTTTAAAAGTGCTCATCATTGGAAAACGTTCTTCGGGGCGAAA
ACTCTCAAGGATCTTACCGCTGTTGAGATCCAGTTCGATGTAACCCACTCGTGCACCCAACTGATCTTCA
GCATCTTTTACTTTCACCAGCGTTTCTGGGTGAGCAAAAACAGGAAGGCAAAATGCCGCAAAAAAGGGAA
TAAGGGCGACACGGAAATGTTGAATACTCATACTCTTCCTTTTTCAATATTATTGAAGCATTTATCAGGG
TTATTGTCTCATGAGCGGATACATATTTGAATGTATTTAGAAAAATAAACAAATAGGGGTTCCGCGCACA
TTTCCCCGAAAAGTGCCACCTGACGTCGACGGATCGGGAGATCTCCCGATCCCCTATGGTGCACTCTCAG
TACAATCTGCTCTGATGCCGCATAGTTAAGCCAGTATCTGCTCCCTGCTTGTGTGTTGGAGGTCGCTGAG
TAGTGCGCGAGCAAAATTTAAGCTACAACAAGGCAAGGCTTGACCGACAATTGCATGAAGAATCTGCTTA
GGGTTAGGCGTTTTGCGCTGCTTCGCGATGTACGGGCCAGATATACGCGTT
Features (pLannotate 1.2.2; 25 found; start..end, strand, type, name):
      1..380     +  enhancer       CMV enhancer: human cytomegalovirus immediate early enhancer
    381..584     +  promoter       CMV promoter: human cytomegalovirus (CMV) immediate early promoter
    586..605     +  promoter       PLtetO-1 promoter (fragment): modified phage lambda PL promoter with tet operator sites (Lutz and Bujard, 1997)
    607..626     +  promoter       PLtetO-1 promoter (fragment): modified phage lambda PL promoter with tet operator sites (Lutz and Bujard, 1997)
    634..667     +  promoter       TRE3GV promoter (fragment): 3rd-generation Tet-responsive promoter that can be activated by binding of Tet-On® 3G, optimized for retroviral and lentiviral vectors
    805..825     +  CDS            FLAG (fragment): FLAG® epitope tag, followed by an enterokinase cleavage site
    835..1722    +  CDS            HaloTag®: modified bacterial dehalogenase that forms covalent bonds with chloroalkane derivatives
   1735..1755    +  CDS            TEV site: tobacco etch virus (TEV) protease recognition and cleavage site
   1762..2298    +  CDS            R1A_SARS2 (fragment): Experimental evidence at protein level: Swiss-Prot protein existence level 1. [Non-structural protein 10]: Plays a pivotal role in viral transcription by stimulating both nsp14 3'-5' exoribonuclease and nsp16 2'-O-methyltransferase activities. Therefore plays an essential role in viral mRNAs cap methylation. From Severe acute respiratory syndrome coronavirus 2 (2019-nCoV) (SARS-CoV-2).
   2350..2574    +  polyA_signal   bGH poly(A) signal: bovine growth hormone polyadenylation signal
   2578..2599    +  promoter       SV40 promoter (fragment): SV40 enhancer and early promoter
   2620..3048    +  rep_origin     f1 ori (sequence partly withheld): f1 bacteriophage origin of replication; arrow indicates direction of (+) strand synthesis
   3062..3391    +  promoter       SV40 promoter: SV40 enhancer and early promoter
   3439..3486    +  promoter       EM7 promoter: synthetic bacterial promoter&nbsp
   3505..3879    +  CDS            BleoR: antibiotic-binding protein; Sh ble from Streptoalloteichus hindustanus; confers resistance to bleomycin, phleomycin, and Zeocin™
   3889..4014    +  CDS            ble (fragment): BLE_KLEPN - Experimental evidence at protein level: Swiss-Prot protein existence level 1. Binding protein with a strong affinity to the bleomycin family of antibiotics. Binds to CL990; an antimitotic-antibiotic compound. From Klebsiella pneumoniae.
   4009..4130    +  polyA_signal   SV40 poly(A) signal: SV40 polyadenylation signal
   4203..4219    -  protein_bind   lac operator: The lac repressor binds to the lac operator to inhibit transcription in E. coli. This inhibition can be relieved by adding lactose or isopropyl-β-D-thiogalactopyranoside (IPTG). lac repressor encoded by lacI
   4227..4257    -  promoter       lac promoter: promoter for the E. coli lac operon
   4272..4293    -  protein_bind   CAP binding site: CAP binding activates transcription in the presence of cAMP. E. coli catabolite activator protein
   4306..4398    -  CDS            lacI (fragment): lac repressor; lacI; The lac repressor binds to the lac operator to inhibit transcription in E. coli. This inhibition can be relieved by adding lactose or isopropyl-β-D-thiogalactopyranoside (IPTG).
   4581..5169    -  rep_origin     ori: high-copy-number ColE1/pMB1/pBR322/pUC origin of replication
   5340..6200    -  CDS            AmpR: β-lactamase; bla; confers resistance to ampicillin, carbenicillin, and related antibiotics
   6201..6305    -  promoter       AmpR promoter: bla
   6364..6416    -  misc_feature   bom (fragment): basis of mobility region from pBR322
