[The description below was written by a language model from this plasmid's Addgene catalogue record and pLannotate feature annotations shown in this document.]
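Description:
pCDNA4TO-3XFLAG Halo R124A/K125A nsp1 is a mammalian expression plasmid built on the pCDNA4TO backbone, carrying SARS-CoV-2 non-structural protein 1 (nsp1) with the alanine substitutions R124A and K125A. The sequenced record is about 6.6 kb. In E. coli it is maintained at high copy through a ColE1/pUC-type origin and selected with ampicillin via the β-lactamase gene. An f1 origin is also present. For selection in mammalian cells, an SV40 early promoter drives the Sh ble gene (Zeocin resistance), followed by an SV40 polyadenylation signal. An EM7 bacterial promoter upstream of the same gene also allows its expression in bacteria.

The expression cassette uses the CMV immediate-early enhancer and promoter. Directly downstream, the annotation picks up short tet operator-like fragments, which fits the "TO" backbone design: transcription can be repressed in cells expressing the Tet repressor and induced with tetracycline or doxycycline, while cells lacking the repressor express the insert constitutively. The open reading frame encodes an N-terminal 3XFLAG epitope (only a fragment is annotated by the software), HaloTag, a TEV protease cleavage site and then nsp1, and it ends at the bovine growth hormone polyadenylation signal. The nsp1 region matches the SARS-CoV-2 replicase polyprotein 1a. The nsp10-related text in the automated annotation is generic polyprotein description and does not describe this insert.

The FLAG tag supports immunodetection and immunoprecipitation. HaloTag allows covalent labelling or capture with chloroalkane ligands, and the TEV site allows the tags to be removed. The record describes the mutant as an RNA destabilization-deficient form of nsp1, and it is associated with work on how nsp1 suppresses host gene expression while preserving viral gene expression.
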