Addgene plasmid #175417: pCDNA4TO-3XFLAG Halo R124A/K125A nsp1
Purpose: Expresses R124A/K125A CoV2 nsp1 in mammalian cells. This contains a 3XFLAG Halo tag fusion to nsp1.
Depositing lab: Britt Glaunsinger. Depositing organization: University of California, Berkeley. Publication: The N-terminal domain of SARS-CoV-2 nsp1 plays key roles in suppression of cellular gene expression and preservation of viral gene expression. Mendez AS, Ly M, Gonzalez-Sanchez AM, Hartenian E, Ingolia NT, Cate JH, Glaunsinger BA. Cell Rep. 2021 Oct 19;37(3):109841. doi: 10.1016/j.celrep.2021.109841. Epub 2021 Sep 30. PubMed 34624207.
Backbone
  Vector backbone: pCDNA4TO
  Backbone size w/o insert (bp): 6028
  Vector type: Mammalian Expression
  Selectable markers: Zeocin
Growth in bacteria
  Bacterial resistance: Ampicillin, 100 μg/mL
  Growth temperature: 37°C
  Growth strain: DH5alpha
  Copy number: High Copy
Gene/Insert
  Gene/Insert name: CoV2 R124A/K125A nsp1 (alt name: nsp1 RNase destabilization mutant)
  Species: CoV2
  Insert size (bp): 539
  Mutation: R124A and K125A
  Promoter: CMV
  Tag / fusion protein: 3XFLAG Halo (N terminal on backbone)
  Cloning method: Unknown
  Sequencing primers: 5′ CMV forward; 3′ BGH reverse
Terms and licenses: Academic/Nonprofit Terms; Industry Terms: Not Available to Industry
How to cite: pCDNA4TO-3XFLAG Halo R124A/K125A nsp1 was a gift from Britt Glaunsinger (Addgene plasmid # 175417 ; http://n2t.net/addgene:175417 ; RRID:Addgene_175417)
